Addgene plasmid #216183: pHAGE2-TetO-SOX17E57I
Purpose: Generate lentiviruses encoding for human SOX17E57I (HMG box numbering); for use in pluripotency reprogramming
Depositing lab: Ralf Jauch. Depositing organization: University of Hong Kong. Publication: An acidic residue within the OCT4 dimerization interface of SOX17 is necessary and sufficient to overcome its pluripotency-inducing activity. Ho SY, Hu H, Ho DHH, Renom APS, Yeung SW, Boerner F, Weng M, Hutchins AP, Jauch R. Stem Cell Reports. 2025 Mar 11;20(3):102398. doi: 10.1016/j.stemcr.2025.102398. Epub 2025 Feb 6. PubMed 39919754.
Backbone
  Vector backbone: pHAGE2-TetO
  Vector type: Lentiviral
Growth in bacteria
  Bacterial resistance: Ampicillin, 100 μg/mL
  Growth temperature: 37°C
  Growth strain: NEB Stable
  Copy number: High Copy
Gene/Insert
  Gene/Insert name: SOX17
  Species: H. sapiens (human)
  Mutation: Glu113Glu (silent mutation); Glu120Glu (silent mutation); Glu122Ile
  Entrez Gene: SOX17 (a.k.a. VUR3)
  Cloning method: Restriction Enzyme; 5′ cloning site Unknown (unknown if destroyed)
Terms and licenses: Academic/Nonprofit Terms; Industry Terms: Not Available to Industry
How to cite: pHAGE2-TetO-SOX17E57I was a gift from Ralf Jauch (Addgene plasmid # 216183 ; http://n2t.net/addgene:216183 ; RRID:Addgene_216183)
