[The description below was written by a language model from this plasmid's Addgene catalogue record and pLannotate feature annotations shown in this document.]
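Description:
pHAGE2-TetO-SOX17E57I is an HIV-1-based lentiviral transfer plasmid built on the pHAGE2-TetO backbone for doxycycline-inducible expression of a mutant human SOX17. It is propagated in E. coli as a high-copy plasmid through a ColE1/pUC-type origin and selected with ampicillin via the β-lactamase gene. The recommended recombination-deficient growth strain reflects the repeated LTR sequences. The viral portion carries a truncated 5' LTR, the Ψ packaging signal with a gag fragment, the Rev response element for Rev-dependent export of the genomic RNA, and the cPPT/CTS. Downstream, a WPRE enhances transcript expression. It is followed by a self-inactivating ΔU3 3' LTR with a loxP site annotated within the LTR region. In vectors of this design, such a site is duplicated into both LTRs on integration, allowing Cre-mediated excision of the provirus, though the record does not state that intent.

The payload is the full-length SOX17 coding sequence placed behind a tetracycline response element with seven tetO repeats and a minimal CMV promoter. Transcription therefore depends on a tetracycline-controlled transactivator, which this plasmid does not encode. The insert carries Glu122Ile, equivalent to E57I in HMG-box numbering, along with two silent changes at Glu113 and Glu120. No epitope tag, fluorescent reporter or mammalian selection marker is annotated. According to the record, the plasmid is used to produce lentiviruses for pluripotency reprogramming experiments. The associated study concerns an acidic residue in the OCT4 dimerization interface of SOX17 that governs whether the factor can induce pluripotency.
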