Features (pLannotate 1.2.2; 27 found; start..end, strand, type, name):
    377..634     +  LTR            5' LTR (truncated): truncated 5' long terminal repeat (LTR) from HIV-1
    681..806     +  misc_feature   HIV-1 Ψ: packaging signal of human immunodeficiency virus type 1
    790..1128    +  CDS            HIV-1 gag (fragment): gag protein from human immunodeficiency virus 1; gag
   1303..1536    +  misc_feature   RRE: The Rev response element (RRE) of HIV-1 allows for Rev-dependent mRNA export from the nucleus to the cytoplasm.
   1913..2013    +  CDS            Rev (fragment): human immunodeficiency virus 1 (HIV-1) Rev protein; rev; enhances nuclear export of unspliced and incompletely spliced viral mRNAs
   2058..2175    +  misc_feature   cPPT/CTS: central polypurine tract and central termination sequence of HIV-1
   2217..2237    -  promoter       SV40 promoter (fragment): SV40 enhancer and early promoter
   2251..2521    +  protein_bind   tetracycline response element: contains seven copies of the tetracycline operator tetO tetracycline repressor TetR
   2532..2549    +  misc_feature   MCS (fragment): pUC18/19 multiple cloning site
   2549..2616    +  promoter       tight TRE promoter (fragment): Tet-responsive promoter PTight, consisting of seven tet operator sequences followed by the minimal CMV promoter
   2691..3932    +  CDS            SOX17: SOX17_HUMAN - Experimental evidence at protein level: Swiss-Prot protein existence level 1. Acts as transcription regulator that binds target promoter DNA and bends the DNA. Binds to the sequences 5'-AACAAT-'3 or 5'- AACAAAG-3'. Modulates transcriptional regulation via WNT3A. Inhibits Wnt signaling. Promotes degradation of activated CTNNB1. Plays a key role in the regulation of embryonic development. Required for normal development of the definitive gut endoderm. Required for normal looping of the embryonic heart tube. Plays an important role in embryonic and postnatal vascular development, in
   3955..4543    +  misc_feature   WPRE: woodchuck hepatitis virus posttranscriptional regulatory element
   4596..4615    +  misc_feature   cPPT/CTS (fragment): central polypurine tract and central termination sequence of HIV-1
   4617..4652    +  LTR            3' LTR (ΔU3) (fragment): self-inactivating 3' long terminal repeat (LTR) from HIV-1
   4673..4706    +  protein_bind   loxP: Cre-mediated recombination occurs in the 8-bp core sequence (GCATACAT). Cre recombinase
   4725..4905    +  LTR            5' LTR (truncated): truncated 5' long terminal repeat (LTR) from HIV-1
   5038..5142    +  promoter       AmpR promoter: bla
   5143..6003    +  CDS            AmpR: β-lactamase; bla; confers resistance to ampicillin, carbenicillin, and related antibiotics
   6174..6762    +  rep_origin     ori: high-copy-number ColE1/pMB1/pBR322/pUC origin of replication
   6945..6999    +  CDS            lacI (fragment): lac repressor; lacI; The lac repressor binds to the lac operator to inhibit transcription in E. coli. This inhibition can be relieved by adding lactose or isopropyl-β-D-thiogalactopyranoside (IPTG).
   7005..7098    +  rep_origin     SV40 ori (fragment): SV40 origin of replication
   7123..7160    +  CDS            lacI (fragment): lac repressor; lacI; The lac repressor binds to the lac operator to inhibit transcription in E. coli. This inhibition can be relieved by adding lactose or isopropyl-β-D-thiogalactopyranoside (IPTG).
   7173..7194    +  protein_bind   CAP binding site: CAP binding activates transcription in the presence of cAMP. E. coli catabolite activator protein
   7209..7239    +  promoter       lac promoter: promoter for the E. coli lac operon
   7247..7263    +  protein_bind   lac operator: The lac repressor binds to the lac operator to inhibit transcription in E. coli. This inhibition can be relieved by adding lactose or isopropyl-β-D-thiogalactopyranoside (IPTG). lac repressor encoded by lacI
   7297..7380    +  polyA_signal   SV40 poly(A) signal (fragment): SV40 polyadenylation signal
   7547..329     +  CDS            nef (fragment) (across the origin): NEF_HV1BR - Experimental evidence at protein level: Swiss-Prot protein existence level 1. Extracellular Nef protein targets CD4(+) T-lymphocytes for apoptosis by interacting with CXCR4 surface receptors (PubMed:14990729). From Human immunodeficiency virus type 1 group M subtype B (isolate BRU/LAI) (HIV-1).
>Addgene plasmid #216183 | pHAGE2-TetO-SOX17E57I | addgene full sequence | sequence record 431914 | Addgene NGS Result
TGGAAGGGCTAATTCACTCCCAAAGAAGACAAGATATCCTTGATCTGTGGATCTACCACACACAAGGCTA
CTTCCCTGATTAGCAGAACTACACACCAGGGCCAGGGGTCAGATATCCACTGACCTTTGGATGGTGCTAC
AAGCTAGTACCAGTTGAGCCAGATAAGGTAGAAGAGGCCAATAAAGGAGAGAACACCAGCTTGTTACACC
CTGTGAGCCTGCATGGGATGGATGACCCGGAGAGAGAAGTGTTAGAGTGGAGGTTTGACAGCCGCCTAGC
ATTTCATCACGTGGCCCGAGAGCTGCATCCGGAGTACTTCAAGAACTGCTGATATCGAGCTTGCTACAAG
GGACTTTCCGCTGGGGACTTTCCAGGGAGGCGTGGCCTGGGCGGGACTGGGGAGTGGCGAGCCCTCAGAT
CCTGCATATAAGCAGCTGCTTTTTGCCTGTACTGGGTCTCTCTGGTTAGACCAGATCTGAGCCTGGGAGC
TCTCTGGCTAACTAGGGAACCCACTGCTTAAGCCTCAATAAAGCTTGCCTTGAGTGCTTCAAGTAGTGTG
TGCCCGTCTGTTGTGTGACTCTGGTAACTAGAGATCCCTCAGACCCTTTTAGTCAGTGTGGAAAATCTCT
AGCAGTGGCGCCCGAACAGGGACTTGAAAGCGAAAGGGAAACCAGAGGAGCTCTCTCGACGCAGGACTCG
GCTTGCTGAAGCGCGCACGGCAAGAGGCGAGGGGCGGCGACTGGTGAGTACGCCAAAAATTTTGACTAGC
GGAGGCTAGAAGGAGAGAGATGGGTGCGAGAGCGTCAGTATTAAGCGGGGGAGAATTAGATCGCGATGGG
AAAAAATTCGGTTAAGGCCAGGGGGAAAGAAAAAATATAAATTAAAACATATAGTATGGGCAAGCAGGGA
GCTAGAACGATTCGCAGTTAATCCTGGCCTGTTAGAAACATCAGAAGGCTGTAGACAAATACTGGGACAG
CTACAACCATCCCTTCAGACAGGATCAGAAGAACTTAGATCATTATATAATACAGTAGCAACCCTCTATT
GTGTGCATCAAAGGATAGAGATAAAAGACACCAAGGAAGCTTTAGACAAGATAGAGGAAGAGCAAAACAA
AAGTAAGACCACCGCACAGCAAGCGGCCGGCCGCTGATCTTCAGACCTGGAGGAGGAGATATGAGGGACA
ATTGGAGAAGTGAATTATATAAATATAAAGTAGTAAAAATTGAACCATTAGGAGTAGCACCCACCAAGGC
AAAGAGAAGAGTGGTGCAGAGAGAAAAAAGAGCAGTGGGAATAGGAGCTTTGTTCCTTGGGTTCTTGGGA
GCAGCAGGAAGCACTATGGGCGCAGCGTCAATGACGCTGACGGTACAGGCCAGACAATTATTGTCTGGTA
TAGTGCAGCAGCAGAACAATTTGCTGAGGGCTATTGAGGCGCAACAGCATCTGTTGCAACTCACAGTCTG
GGGCATCAAGCAGCTCCAGGCAAGAATCCTGGCTGTGGAAAGATACCTAAAGGATCAACAGCTCCTGGGG
ATTTGGGGTTGCTCTGGAAAACTCATTTGCACCACTGCTGTGCCTTGGAATGCTAGTTGGAGTAATAAAT
CTCTGGAACAGATTTGGAATCACACGACCTGGATGGAGTGGGACAGAGAAATTAACAATTACACAAGCTT
AATACACTCCTTAATTGAAGAATCGCAAAACCAGCAAGAAAAGAATGAACAAGAATTATTGGAATTAGAT
AAATGGGCAAGTTTGTGGAATTGGTTTAACATAACAAATTGGCTGTGGTATATAAAATTATTCATAATGA
TAGTAGGAGGCTTGGTAGGTTTAAGAATAGTTTTTGCTGTACTTTCTATAGTGAATAGAGTTAGGCAGGG
ATATTCACCATTATCGTTTCAGACCCACCTCCCAACCCCGAGGGGACCCGACAGGCCCGAAGGAATAGAA
GAAGAAGGTGGAGAGAGAGACAGAGACAGATCCATTCGATTAGTGAACGGATCTCGACGGTATCGCCGAA
TTCACAAATGGCAGTATTCATCCACAATTTTAAAAGAAAAGGGGGGATTGGGGGGTACAGTGCAGGGGAA
AGAATAGTAGACATAATAGCAACAGACATACAAACTAAAGAATTACAAAAACAAATTACAAAAATTCAAA
ATTTTCGGGTTTATTACAGGGACAGCAGAGATCCAGTTTGGACTAGTCCACACCCTAACTGACACACTCG
AGTTTACCACTCCCTATCAGTGATAGAGAAAAGTGAAAGTCGAGTTTACCACTCCCTATCAGTGATAGAG
AAAAGTGAAAGTCGAGTTTACCACTCCCTATCAGTGATAGAGAAAAGTGAAAGTCGAGTTTACCACTCCC
TATCAGTGATAGAGAAAAGTGAAAGTCGAGTTTACCACTCCCTATCAGTGATAGAGAAAAGTGAAAGTCG
AGTTTACCACTCCCTATCAGTGATAGAGAAAAGTGAAAGTCGAGTTTACCACTCCCTATCAGTGATAGAG
AAAAGTGAAAGTCGAGCTCGGTACCCGGGTCGAGGTAGGCATGTACGGTGGGAGGCCTATATAAGCAGAG
CTCGTTTAGTGAACCGTCAGATCGCCTGGAGACGCCATCCACGCTGTTTTGACCTCCATAGAAGACACCG
GGACCGATCCAGCCTGCGGCCACCACCGGTATGAGCAGCCCGGATGCGGGATACGCCAGTGACGACCAGA
GCCAGACCCAGAGCGCGCTGCCCGCGGTGATGGCCGGGCTGGGCCCCTGCCCCTGGGCCGAGTCGCTGAG
CCCCATCGGGGACATGAAGGTGAAGGGCGAGGCGCCGGCGAACAGCGGAGCACCGGCCGGGGCCGCGGGC
CGAGCCAAGGGCGAGTCCCGTATCCGGCGGCCGATGAACGCTTTCATGGTGTGGGCTAAGGACGAGCGCA
AGCGGCTGGCGCAGCAGAATCCAGACCTGCACAACGCCGAGTTGAGCAAGATGCTGGGCAAGTCGTGGAA
GGCGCTGACGCTGGCGGAAAAGCGGCCCTTCGTGGAGGAAGCAATACGGCTGCGCGTGCAGCACATGCAG
GACCACCCCAACTACAAGTACCGGCCGCGGCGGCGCAAGCAGGTGAAGCGGCTGAAGCGGGTGGAGGGCG
GCTTCCTGCACGGCCTGGCTGAGCCGCAGGCGGCCGCGCTGGGCCCCGAGGGCGGCCGCGTGGCCATGGA
CGGCCTGGGCCTCCAGTTCCCCGAGCAGGGCTTCCCCGCCGGCCCGCCGCTGCTGCCTCCGCACATGGGC
GGCCACTACCGCGACTGCCAGAGTCTGGGCGCGCCTCCGCTCGACGGCTACCCGTTGCCCACGCCCGACA
CGTCCCCGCTGGACGGCGTGGACCCCGACCCGGCTTTCTTCGCCGCCCCGATGCCCGGGGACTGCCCGGC
GGCCGGCACCTACAGCTACGCGCAGGTCTCGGACTACGCTGGCCCCCCGGAGCCTCCCGCCGGTCCCATG
CACCCCCGACTCGGCCCAGAGCCCGCGGGTCCCTCGATTCCGGGCCTCCTGGCGCCACCCAGCGCCCTTC
ACGTGTACTACGGCGCGATGGGCTCGCCCGGGGCGGGCGGCGGGCGCGGCTTCCAGATGCAGCCGCAACA
CCAGCACCAGCACCAGCACCAGCACCACCCCCCGGGCCCCGGACAGCCGTCGCCCCCTCCGGAGGCACTG
CCCTGCCGGGACGGCACGGACCCCAGTCAGCCCGCCGAGCTCCTCGGGGAGGTGGACCGCACGGAATTTG
AACAGTATCTGCACTTCGTGTGCAAGCCTGAGATGGGCCTCCCCTACCAGGGGCATGACTCCGGTGTGAA
TCTCCCCGACAGCCACGGGGCCATTTCCTCGGTGGTGTCCGACGCCAGCTCCGCGGTATATTACTGCAAC
TATCCTGACGTGTGAGTCGACATCGATAGATCCTAATCAACCTCTGGATTACAAAATTTGTGAAAGATTG
ACTGGTATTCTTAACTATGTTGCTCCTTTTACGCTATGTGGATACGCTGCTTTAATGCCTTTGTATCATG
CTATTGCTTCCCGTATGGCTTTCATTTTCTCCTCCTTGTATAAATCCTGGTTGCTGTCTCTTTATGAGGA
GTTGTGGCCCGTTGTCAGGCAACGTGGCGTGGTGTGCACTGTGTTTGCTGACGCAACCCCCACTGGTTGG
GGCATTGCCACCACCTGTCAGCTCCTTTCCGGGACTTTCGCTTTCCCCCTCCCTATTGCCACGGCGGAAC
TCATCGCCGCCTGCCTTGCCCGCTGCTGGACAGGGGCTCGGCTGTTGGGCACTGACAATTCCGTGGTGTT
GTCGGGGAAATCATCGTCCTTTCCTTGGCTGCTCGCCTGTGTTGCCACCTGGATTCTGCGCGGGACGTCC
TTCTGCTACGTCCCTTCGGCCCTCAATCCAGCGGACCTTCCTTCCCGCGGCCTGCTGCCGGCTCTGCGGC
CTCTTCCGCGTCTTCGCCTTCGCCCTCAGACGAGTCGGATCTCCCTTTGGGCCGCCTCCCCGCCTGGTAC
CTTTAAGACCAATGACTTACAAGGCAGCTGTAGATCTTAGCCACTTTTTAAAAGAAAAGGGGGGACTGGA
AGGGCTAATTCACTCCCAACGAAGACAAGATCACCTGCAGGACAGGCGCGCCATAACTTCGTATAGCATA
CATTATACGAAGTTATCTGCTTTTTGCTTGTACTGGGTCTCTCTGGTTAGACCAGATCTGAGCCTGGGAG
CTCTCTGGCTAACTAGGGAACCCACTGCTTAAGCCTCAATAAAGCTTGCCTTGAGTGCTTCAAGTAGTGT
GTGCCCGTCTGTTGTGTGACTCTGGTAACTAGAGATCCCTCAGACCCTTTTAGTCAGTGTGGAAAATCTC
TAGCACCCGGGCGATTAAGGAAAGGGCTAGATCATTCTTGAAGACGAAAGGGCCTCGTGATACGCCTATT
TTTATAGGTTAATGTCATGATAATAATGGTTTCTTAGACGTCAGGTGGCACTTTTCGGGGAAATGTGCGC
GGAACCCCTATTTGTTTATTTTTCTAAATACATTCAAATATGTATCCGCTCATGAGACAATAACCCTGAT
AAATGCTTCAATAATATTGAAAAAGGAAGAGTATGAGTATTCAACATTTCCGTGTCGCCCTTATTCCCTT
TTTTGCGGCATTTTGCCTTCCTGTTTTTGCTCACCCAGAAACGCTGGTGAAAGTAAAAGATGCTGAAGAT
CAGTTGGGTGCACGAGTGGGTTACATCGAACTGGATCTCAACAGCGGTAAGATCCTTGAGAGTTTTCGCC
CCGAAGAACGTTTTCCAATGATGAGCACTTTTAAAGTTCTGCTATGTGGCGCGGTATTATCCCGTGTTGA
CGCCGGGCAAGAGCAACTCGGTCGCCGCATACACTATTCTCAGAATGACTTGGTTGAGTACTCACCAGTC
ACAGAAAAGCATCTTACGGATGGCATGACAGTAAGAGAATTATGCAGTGCTGCCATAACCATGAGTGATA
ACACTGCGGCCAACTTACTTCTGACAACGATCGGAGGACCGAAGGAGCTAACCGCTTTTTTGCACAACAT
GGGGGATCATGTAACTCGCCTTGATCGTTGGGAACCGGAGCTGAATGAAGCCATACCAAACGACGAGCGT
GACACCACGATGCCTGTAGCAATGGCAACAACGTTGCGCAAACTATTAACTGGCGAACTACTTACTCTAG
CTTCCCGGCAACAATTAATAGACTGGATGGAGGCGGATAAAGTTGCAGGACCACTTCTGCGCTCGGCCCT
TCCGGCTGGCTGGTTTATTGCTGATAAATCTGGAGCCGGTGAGCGTGGGTCTCGCGGTATCATTGCAGCA
CTGGGGCCAGATGGTAAGCCCTCCCGTATCGTAGTTATCTACACGACGGGGAGTCAGGCAACTATGGATG
AACGAAATAGACAGATCGCTGAGATAGGTGCCTCACTGATTAAGCATTGGTAACTGTCAGACCAAGTTTA
CTCATATATACTTTAGATTGATTTAAAACTTCATTTTTAATTTAAAAGGATCTAGGTGAAGATCCTTTTT
GATAATCTCATGACCAAAATCCCTTAACGTGAGTTTTCGTTCCACTGAGCGTCAGACCCCGTAGAAAAGA
TCAAAGGATCTTCTTGAGATCCTTTTTTTCTGCGCGTAATCTGCTGCTTGCAAACAAAAAAACCACCGCT
ACCAGCGGTGGTTTGTTTGCCGGATCAAGAGCTACCAACTCTTTTTCCGAAGGTAACTGGCTTCAGCAGA
GCGCAGATACCAAATACTGTTCTTCTAGTGTAGCCGTAGTTAGGCCACCACTTCAAGAACTCTGTAGCAC
CGCCTACATACCTCGCTCTGCTAATCCTGTTACCAGTGGCTGCTGCCAGTGGCGATAAGTCGTGTCTTAC
CGGGTTGGACTCAAGACGATAGTTACCGGATAAGGCGCAGCGGTCGGGCTGAACGGGGGGTTCGTGCACA
CAGCCCAGCTTGGAGCGAACGACCTACACCGAACTGAGATACCTACAGCGTGAGCTATGAGAAAGCGCCA
CGCTTCCCGAAGGGAGAAAGGCGGACAGGTATCCGGTAAGCGGCAGGGTCGGAACAGGAGAGCGCACGAG
GGAGCTTCCAGGGGGAAACGCCTGGTATCTTTATAGTCCTGTCGGGTTTCGCCACCTCTGACTTGAGCGT
CGATTTTTGTGATGCTCGTCAGGGGGGCGGAGCCTATGGAAAAACGCCAGCAACGCGGCCTTTTTACGGT
TCCTGGCCTTTTGCTGGCCTTTTGCTCACATGTTCTTTCCTGCGTTATCCCCTGATTCTGTGGATAACCG
TATTACCGCCTTTGAGTGAGCTGATACCGCTCGCCGCAGCCGAACGACCGAGCGCAGCGAGTCAGTGAGC
GAGGAAGCGGAAGAGCGCCCAATACGCAAACCGCCTCTCCCCGCGCGTTGGCCGATTCATTAATGCAGCA
AGCTCATGGCTGACTAATTTTTTTTATTTATGCAGAGGCCGAGGCCGCCTCGGCCTCTGAGCTATTCCAG
AAGTAGTGAGGAGGCTTTTTTGGAGGCCTAGGCTTTTGCAAAAAGCTCCCCGTGGCACGACAGGTTTCCC
GACTGGAAAGCGGGCAGTGAGCGCAACGCAATTAATGTGAGTTAGCTCACTCATTAGGCACCCCAGGCTT
TACACTTTATGCTTCCGGCTCGTATGTTGTGTGGAATTGTGAGCGGATAACAATTTCACACAGGAAACAG
CTATGACATGATTACGAATTTCACAAATAAAGCATTTTTTTCACTGCATTCTAGTTGTGGTTTGTCCAAA
CTCATCAATGTATCTTATCATGTCTGGATCAACTGGATAACTCAAGCTAACCAAAATCATCCCAAACTTC
CCACCCCATACCCTATTACCACTGCCAATTACCTGTGGTTTCATTTACTCTAAACCTGTGATTCCTCTGA
ATTATTTTCATTTTAAAGAAATTGTATTTGTTAAATATGTACTACAAACTTAGTAGT
